>Addgene plasmid #25270 | PP-CDPK3 (3K21) | depositor partial sequence | sequence record 11744 | Author sequence
ATCCATGTTCTGGAAAACTTTAAAAATTATGGACTGCTGCTGAAGTTTCAAAAACTGGCTATGACGATTA
TTGCGCAACAATCGAATGATTATGATGTTGAAAAACTGAAAAGTACCTTTCTGGTGCTGGATGAAGATGG
AAAAGGTTATATCACCAAAGAGCAGCTGAAAAAGGGCCTGGAAAAAGATGGGCTGAAACTGCCGTACAAT
TTTGACCTGCTGCTGGATCAGATCGATAGCGATGGTTCCGGTAAAATTGACTATACGGAATTTATTGCGG
CGGCACTGGACCGCAAACAACTGTCTAAAAAACTGATTTACTGTGCGTTCCGTGTGTTTGACGTCGATAA
TGATGGAGAAATTACGACCGCAGAACTGGCCCATATTCTGTATAATGGTAACAAAAAGGGCAACATTACC
CAGCGCGATGTGAATCGTGTTAAACGCATGATTCGTGATGTTGACAAGAACAACGATGGCAAAATCGATT
TTCATGAATTCAGTGAAATGATGAAACTG
