>Addgene plasmid #25270 | PP-CDPK3 (3K21) | addgene partial sequence | sequence record 31351 | 25270 with T7
CTGATATTTTGTTTACTTTAGAAGGAGATATACCATGCATCATCATCATCATCACAGCAGCGGCAGAGAA
AACTTGTATTTCCAGGGCATCCATGTTCTGGAAAACTTTAAAAATTATGGACTGCTGCTGAAGTTTCAAA
AACTGGCTATGACGATTATTGCGCAACAATCGAATGATTATGATGTTGAAAAACTGAAAAGTACCTTTCT
GGTGCTGGATGAAGATGGAAAAGGTTATATCACCAAAGAGCAGCTGAAAAAGGGCCTGGAAAAAGATGGG
CTGAAACTGCCGTACAATTTTGACCTGCTGCTGGATCAGATCGATAGCGATGGTTCCGGTAAAATTGACT
ATACGGAATTTATTGCGGCGGCACTGGACCGCAAACAACTGTCTAAAAAACTGATTTACTGTGCGTTCCG
TGTGTTTGACGTCGATAATGATGGAGAAATTACGACCGCAGAACTGGCCCATATTCTGTATAATGGTAAC
AAAAAGGGCAACATTACCCAGCGCGATGTGAATCGTGTTAAACGCATGATTCGTGATGTTGACAAGAACA
ACGATGGCAAAATCGATTTTCATGAATTCAGTGAAATGATGAAACTGTGATGACGAAGCTTGCGGCCGCA
CTCGAGGATCCGGCTGCTAACAAAGCCCGAAAGGAAGCTGAGTTGGCTGCTGCCACCGCTGAGCAATAAC
TAGCATAACCCCTTGGGGCCTCTAAACGGGTCTTGAGGGGTTTTTTGCTGAAAGGAGGAACTATATCCGG
ATATCCCGCAAGAGGCCCGGCAGTACCGGCATAACCAAGCCTATGCCTACAGCATCCAGGGTGACGGTGC
CGAGGATGACGATGAGCGCATTGTTAGATTTCATACACGGTGCCTGACTGCGTTAGCAATTTAACTGTGA
TAAACCTACCGCATTAAAGCTTATCGATGATAAGCTGTC
