[The description below was written by a language model from this plasmid's Addgene catalogue record.]
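Description:
PP-CDPK3 (3K21) is a bacterial expression plasmid built on the pET15-MHL backbone from the Structural Genomics Consortium, made to produce a fragment of a Plasmodium falciparum protein for structure determination. The backbone is recorded as 7737 bp without insert, and the plasmid is maintained in E. coli under ampicillin selection as a low-copy construct, with a standard cloning strain listed for propagation. No feature table accompanies the record, so the origin of replication and the promoter are not explicitly stated. However, the listed T7 and T7-terminator sequencing primers flank the cloning site, which is consistent with the T7 promoter/terminator expression arrangement typical of pET-family vectors, where transcription depends on a host supplying T7 RNA polymerase.

The insert is a 519 bp segment of the calcium-dependent protein kinase 3 gene (CDPK3, locus PFC0420w), encoding residues I388 to L560. The record describes this region as the CAD domain, so the construct expresses an isolated domain rather than the full open reading frame, and the catalogue entry itself cautions that the ORF may be incomplete. The fragment was introduced by restriction enzyme cloning and carries an N-terminal His tag, which allows purification of the recombinant protein by immobilised metal affinity chromatography. The construct is linked to a deposited crystal structure under the PDB identifier 3K21, and its typical use is the overexpression and purification of this CDPK3 domain for crystallographic, biophysical or biochemical studies of the malaria parasite's calcium-regulated kinase signalling.
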