Addgene plasmid #25270: PP-CDPK3 (3K21)
Purpose: Bacterial expression for structure determination; may not be full ORF
Depositing lab: Cheryl Arrowsmith. Depositing organization: University of Toronto.
Backbone
  Vector backbone: pET15-MHL
  Backbone manufacturer: SGC
  Backbone size w/o insert (bp): 7737
  Vector type: Bacterial Expression
Growth in bacteria
  Bacterial resistance: Ampicillin, 100 μg/mL
  Growth temperature: 37°C
  Growth strain: DH5alpha
  Copy number: Low Copy
Gene/Insert
  Gene/Insert name: PFC0420w:I388-L560 (alt names: PDB: 3K21; CDPK3 (PFC0420w), CAD domain)
  Species: Plasmodium falciparum
  Insert size (bp): 519
  Mutation: Contains amino acids I388-L560
  Tag / fusion protein: His (N terminal on insert)
  Cloning method: Restriction Enzyme
  Sequencing primers: 5′ T7; 3′ T7-term
Terms and licenses: Academic/Nonprofit Terms; Industry Terms: Not Available to Industry
Depositor comments: PDB: 3K21. http://www.thesgc.org/structures/3K21/
How to cite: PP-CDPK3 (3K21) was a gift from Cheryl Arrowsmith (Addgene plasmid # 25270 ; http://n2t.net/addgene:25270 ; RRID:Addgene_25270)
